>Addgene plasmid #192493 | pAAV-U6-DR30(SapI)-CMV-intron-GFP-pA | addgene full sequence | sequence record 380382 | Addgene NGS Result
GCTCACATGTCCTGCAGGCAGCTGCGCGCTCGCTCGCTCACTGAGGCCGCCCGGGCGTCGGGCGACCTTT
GGTCGCCCGGCCTCAGTGAGCGAGCGAGCGCGCAGAGAGGGAGTGGCCAACTCCATCACTAGGGGTTCCT
GCGGCCGCACTAGCGAGGGCCTATTTCCCATGATTCCTTCATATTTGCATATACGATACAAGGCTGTTAG
AGAGATAATTGGAATTAATTTGACTGTAAACACAAAGATATTAGTACAAAATACGTGACGTAGAAAGTAA
TAATTTCTTGGGTAGTTTGCAGTTTTAAAATTATGTTTTAAAATGGACTATCATATGCTTACCGTAACTT
GAAAGTATTTCGATTTCTTGGCTTTATATATCTTGTGGAAAGGACGAAACACCGAACCCCTACCAACTGG
TCGGGGTTTGAAACGGAAGAGCGAGCTCTTCTTTTTTTTCTGTACAACGCGTCTAGTTATTAATAGTAAT
CAATTACGGGGTCATTAGTTCATAGCCCATATATGGAGTTCCGCGTTACATAACTTACGGTAAATGGCCC
GCCTGGCTGACCGCCCAACGACCCCCGCCCATTGACGTCAATAATGACGTATGTTCCCATAGTAACGCCA
ATAGGGACTTTCCATTGACGTCAATGGGTGGAGTATTTACGGTAAACTGCCCACTTGGCAGTACATCAAG
TGTATCATATGCCAAGTACGCCCCCTATTGACGTCAATGACGGTAAATGGCCCGCCTGGCATTATGCCCA
GTACATGACCTTATGGGACTTTCCTACTTGGCAGTACATCTACGTATTAGTCATCGCTATTACCATGGTG
ATGCGGTTTTGGCAGTACATCAATGGGCGTGGATAGCGGTTTGACTCACGGGGATTTCCAAGTCTCCACC
CCATTGACGTCAATGGGAGTTTGTTTTGGCACCAAAATCAACGGGACTTTCCAAAATGTCGTAACAACTC
CGCCCCATTGACGCAAATGGGCGGTAGGCGTGTACGGTGGGAGGTCTATATAAGCAGAGCTCGTTTAGTG
AACCGTCAGATCGCCTGGAGACGCCATCCACGCTGTTTTGACCTCCATAGAAGACACCGGGACCGATCCA
GCCTCCGCGGATTCGAATCCCGGCCGGGAACGGTGCATTGGAACGCGGATTCCCCGTGCCAAGAGTGACG
TAAGTACCGCCTATAGAGTCTATAGGCCCACAAAAAATGCTTTCTTCTTTTAATATACTTTTTTGTTTAT
CTTATTTCTAATACTTTCCCTAATCTCTTTCTTTCAGGGCAATAATGATACAATGTATCATGCCTCTTTG
CACCATTCTAAAGAATAACAGTGATAATTTCTGGGTTAAGGCAATAGCAATATTTCTGCATATAAATATT
TCTGCATATAAATTGTAACTGATGTAAGAGGTTTCATATTGCTAATAGCAGCTACAATCCAGCTACCATT
CTGCTTTTATTTTATGGTTGGGATAAGGCTGGATTATTCTGAGTCCAAGCTAGGCCCTTTTGCTAATCAT
GTTCATACCTCTTATCTTCCTCCCACAGCTCCTGGGCAACGTGCTGGTCTGTGTGCTGGCCCATCACTTT
GGCAAAGAATTGGGATTCGAACATCGATTGAATTCTGCAGTCGGGGATCCACCGGTCGCCACCATGGTGA
GCAAGGGCGAGGAGCTGTTCACCGGGGTGGTGCCCATCCTGGTCGAGCTGGACGGCGACGTAAACGGCCA
CAAGTTCAGCGTGTCCGGCGAGGGCGAGGGCGATGCCACCTACGGCAAGCTGACCCTGAAGTTCATCTGC
ACCACCGGCAAGCTGCCCGTGCCCTGGCCCACCCTCGTGACCACCCTGACCTACGGCGTGCAGTGCTTCA
GCCGCTACCCCGACCACATGAAGCAGCACGACTTCTTCAAGTCCGCCATGCCCGAAGGCTACGTCCAGGA
GCGCACCATCTTCTTCAAGGACGACGGCAACTACAAGACCCGCGCCGAGGTGAAGTTCGAGGGCGACACC
CTGGTGAACCGCATCGAGCTGAAGGGCATCGACTTCAAGGAGGACGGCAACATCCTGGGGCACAAGCTGG
AGTACAACTACAACAGCCACAACGTCTATATCATGGCCGACAAGCAGAAGAACGGCATCAAGGTGAACTT
CAAGATCCGCCACAACATCGAGGACGGCAGCGTGCAGCTCGCCGACCACTACCAGCAGAACACCCCCATC
GGCGACGGCCCCGTGCTGCTGCCCGACAACCACTACCTGAGCACCCAGTCCGCCCTGAGCAAAGACCCCA
ACGAGAAGCGCGATCACATGGTCCTGCTGGAGTTCGTGACCGCCGCCGGGATCACTCTCGGCATGGACGA
GCTGTACAAGTAAAGCGGCCGACCTGCAGAAGCTTGCCTCGAGCAGCGCTGCTCGAGAGATCTACGGGTG
GCATCCCTGTGACCCCTCCCCAGTGCCTCTCCTGGCCCTGGAAGTTGCCACTCCAGTGCCCACCAGCCTT
GTCCTAATAAAATTAAGTTGCATCATTTTGTCTGACTAGGTGTCCTTCTATAATATTATGGGGTGGAGGG
GGGTGGTATGGAGCAAGGGGCAAGTTGGGAAGACAACCTGTAGGGCCTGCGGGGTCTATTGGGAACCAAG
CTGGAGTGCAGTGGCACAATCTTGGCTCACTGCAATCTCCGCCTCCTGGGTTCAAGCGATTCTCCTGCCT
CAGCCTCCCGAGTTGTTGGGATTCCAGGCATGCATGACCAGGCTCAGCTAATTTTTGTTTTTTTGGTAGA
GACGGGGTTTCACCATATTGGCCAGGCTGGTCTCCAACTCCTAATCTCAGGTGATCTACCCACCTTGGCC
TCCCAAATTGCTGGGATTACAGGCGTGAACCACTGCTCCCTTCCCTGTCCTTCTGATTTTGTAGGTAACC
GGGCCCAATGGCGCGCTAGATAATACGTAGATCCAGACATGATAAGATACATTGATGAGTTTGGACAAAC
CACAACTAGAATGCAGTGAAAAAAATGCTTTATTTGTGAAATTTGTGATGCTATTGCTTTATTTGTAACC
ATTATAAGCTGCAATAAACAAGTTAACAACAACAATTGCATTCATTTTATGTTTCAGGTTCAGGGGGAGG
TGTGGGAGGTTTTTTAATTCTTGCGGCCGCGGCGGTACCGGTAACCACGTGCGGACCGAGCGGCCGCAGG
AACCCCTAGTGATGGAGTTGGCCACTCCCTCTCTGCGCGCTCGCTCGCTCACTGAGGCCGGGCGACCAAA
GGTCGCCCGACGCCCGGGCTTTGCCCGGGCGGCCTCAGTGAGCGAGCGAGCGCGCAGCTGCCTGCAGGGG
CGCCTGATGCGGTATTTTCTCCTTACGCATCTGTGCGGTATTTCACACCGCATA
[95 nt withheld, positions 3415-3509]
T
[46 nt withheld, positions 3511-3556]
C
[141 nt withheld, positions 3558-3698]
CCTTTGACGTTGGAGTCCACGTTCTTT
[37 nt withheld, positions 3726-3762]
ACTCTATCTCGGGCTATTCTTTTGATTTATAAGGGATTTTGCCGATTTCGGTCTATTGGTTAAAAAATGA
GCTGATTTAACAAAAATTTAACGCGAATTTTAACAAAATATTAACGTTTACAATTTTATGGTGCACTCTC
AGTACAATCTGCTCTGATGCCGCATAGTTAAGCCAGCCCCGACACCCGCCAACACCCGCTGACGCGCCCT
GACGGGCTTGTCTGCTCCCGGCATCCGCTTACAGACAAGCTGTGACCGTCTCCGGGAGCTGCATGTGTCA
GAGGTTTTCACCGTCATCACCGAAACGCGCGAGACGAAAGGGCCTCGTGATACGCCTATTTTTATAGGTT
AATGTCATGATAATAATGGTTTCTTAGACGTCAGGTGGCACTTTTCGGGGAAATGTGCGCGGAACCCCTA
TTTGTTTATTTTTCTAAATACATTCAAATATGTATCCGCTCATGAGACAATAACCCTGATAAATGCTTCA
ATAATATTGAAAAAGGAAGAGTATGAGTATTCAACATTTCCGTGTCGCCCTTATTCCCTTTTTTGCGGCA
TTTTGCCTTCCTGTTTTTGCTCACCCAGAAACGCTGGTGAAAGTAAAAGATGCTGAAGATCAGTTGGGTG
CACGAGTGGGTTACATCGAACTGGATCTCAACAGCGGTAAGATCCTTGAGAGTTTTCGCCCCGAAGAACG
TTTTCCAATGATGAGCACTTTTAAAGTTCTGCTATGTGGCGCGGTATTATCCCGTATTGACGCCGGGCAA
GAGCAACTCGGTCGCCGCATACACTATTCTCAGAATGACTTGGTTGAGTACTCACCAGTCACAGAAAAGC
ATCTTACGGATGGCATGACAGTAAGAGAATTATGCAGTGCTGCCATAACCATGAGTGATAACACTGCGGC
CAACTTACTTCTGACAACGATCGGAGGACCGAAGGAGCTAACCGCTTTTTTGCACAACATGGGGGATCAT
GTAACTCGCCTTGATCGTTGGGAACCGGAGCTGAATGAAGCCATACCAAACGACGAGCGTGACACCACGA
TGCCTGTAGCAATGGCAACAACGTTGCGCAAACTATTAACTGGCGAACTACTTACTCTAGCTTCCCGGCA
ACAATTAATAGACTGGATGGAGGCGGATAAAGTTGCAGGACCACTTCTGCGCTCGGCCCTTCCGGCTGGC
TGGTTTATTGCTGATAAATCTGGAGCCGGTGAGCGTGGGTCTCGCGGTATCATTGCAGCACTGGGGCCAG
ATGGTAAGCCCTCCCGTATCGTAGTTATCTACACGACGGGGAGTCAGGCAACTATGGATGAACGAAATAG
ACAGATCGCTGAGATAGGTGCCTCACTGATTAAGCATTGGTAACTGTCAGACCAAGTTTACTCATATATA
CTTTAGATTGATTTAAAACTTCATTTTTAATTTAAAAGGATCTAGGTGAAGATCCTTTTTGATAATCTCA
TGACCAAAATCCCTTAACGTGAGTTTTCGTTCCACTGAGCGTCAGACCCCGTAGAAAAGATCAAAGGATC
TTCTTGAGATCCTTTTTTTCTGCGCGTAATCTGCTGCTTGCAAACAAAAAAACCACCGCTACCAGCGGTG
GTTTGTTTGCCGGATCAAGAGCTACCAACTCTTTTTCCGAAGGTAACTGGCTTCAGCAGAGCGCAGATAC
CAAATACTGTTCTTCTAGTGTAGCCGTAGTTAGGCCACCACTTCAAGAACTCTGTAGCACCGCCTACATA
CCTCGCTCTGCTAATCCTGTTACCAGTGGCTGCTGCCAGTGGCGATAAGTCGTGTCTTACCGGGTTGGAC
TCAAGACGATAGTTACCGGATAAGGCGCAGCGGTCGGGCTGAACGGGGGGTTCGTGCACACAGCCCAGCT
TGGAGCGAACGACCTACACCGAACTGAGATACCTACAGCGTGAGCTATGAGAAAGCGCCACGCTTCCCGA
AGGGAGAAAGGCGGACAGGTATCCGGTAAGCGGCAGGGTCGGAACAGGAGAGCGCACGAGGGAGCTTCCA
GGGGGAAACGCCTGGTATCTTTATAGTCCTGTCGGGTTTCGCCACCTCTGACTTGAGCGTCGATTTTTGT
GATGCTCGTCAGGGGGGCGGAGCCTATGGAAAAACGCCAGCAACGCGGCCTTTTTACGGTTCCTGGCCTT
TTGCTGGCCTTTT
Features (pLannotate 1.2.2; 21 found; start..end, strand, type, name):
     22..49      +  repeat_region  AAV2 ITR (fragment): inverted terminal repeat of adeno-associated virus serotype 2 inverted
     78..105     +  repeat_region  AAV2 ITR (fragment): inverted terminal repeat of adeno-associated virus serotype 2 inverted
    155..395     +  promoter       U6 promoter: RNA polymerase III promoter for human U6 snRNA
    405..434     +  misc_RNA       RfxCas13d DR30: 5' processed 30-base direct repeat for an RfxCas13d gRNA (Konermann et al., 2018)
    449..466     +  terminator     CYC1 terminator (fragment): S. cerevisiae CYC1; transcription terminator for CYC1
    534..837     +  enhancer       CMV enhancer: human cytomegalovirus immediate early enhancer
    838..1041    +  promoter       CMV promoter: human cytomegalovirus (CMV) immediate early promoter
   1190..1217    +  intron         CMV intron (fragment): modified intron A from human cytomegalovirus (CMV)
   1222..1568    +  intron         β-globin intron (fragment): internally truncated intron from human β-globin
   1566..1649    +  CDS            HBB (fragment): HBB_ATEBE - Experimental evidence at protein level: Swiss-Prot protein existence level 1. Involved in oxygen transport from the lung to the various peripheral tissues. From Ateles belzebuth (White-bellied spider monkey).
   1674..2393    +  CDS            EGFP: the original enhanced GFP (Yang et al., 1996) mammalian codon-optimized
   2446..2922    +  polyA_signal   hGH poly(A) signal: human growth hormone polyadenylation signal
   2970..3104    -  polyA_signal   SV40 poly(A) signal: SV40 polyadenylation signal
   3218..3358    +  repeat_region  AAV2 ITR: inverted terminal repeat of adeno-associated virus serotype 2 inverted
   3363..3414    -  misc_feature   bom (fragment): basis of mobility region from pBR322
   3433..3888    +  rep_origin     f1 ori (sequence partly withheld): f1 bacteriophage origin of replication; arrow indicates direction of (+) strand synthesis
   3889..3938    -  misc_feature   bom (fragment): basis of mobility region from pBR322
   4040..4075    -  CDS            rop (fragment): Rop protein, which maintains plasmids at low copy number; rop
   4170..4274    +  promoter       AmpR promoter: bla
   4275..5135    +  CDS            AmpR: β-lactamase; bla; confers resistance to ampicillin, carbenicillin, and related antibiotics
   5306..5894    +  rep_origin     ori: high-copy-number ColE1/pMB1/pBR322/pUC origin of replication
