[The description below was written by a language model from this plasmid's Addgene catalogue record and pLannotate feature annotations shown in this document.]
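Description:
pAAV-U6-DR30(SapI)-CMV-intron-GFP-pA is an adeno-associated virus transfer plasmid of about 5.9 kb, built on a pAAV backbone with AAV2 inverted terminal repeats flanking the payload. One ITR is annotated in full and the other only as short fragments. It is propagated in bacteria through a high-copy ColE1/pUC-type origin with ampicillin selection (AmpR under its own promoter). The backbone also carries an f1 phage origin. A recombination-limiting strain is listed for growth, consistent with the instability typical of ITR-containing plasmids.

Between the ITRs are two expression units. The first is a human U6 RNA polymerase III promoter followed by the processed 30-base RfxCas13d direct repeat (DR30). The name indicates a SapI cloning site downstream, where a user-chosen spacer would be inserted to form a complete Cas13d guide RNA. No spacer sequence is specified in the record. The second unit uses the CMV enhancer and promoter, followed by a chimeric intron region (CMV intron A and β-globin intron fragments) that typically boosts expression, to drive EGFP. It ends in a human growth hormone polyadenylation signal. An SV40 poly(A) signal lies in reverse orientation just beyond.

The catalogue fields list the insert as CasRx (RfxCas13d) and state that the purpose is to express CasRx and a gRNA. However, the feature table from the full sequence shows no Cas13d coding sequence, and both the name and the annotation point to EGFP as the CMV-driven product. On that evidence the construct appears to be a guide RNA delivery vector with a fluorescent marker of transduction. It would presumably be paired with a separate Cas13d-expressing vector for RNA knockdown.
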