Addgene plasmid #192493: pAAV-U6-DR30(SapI)-CMV-intron-GFP-pA
Purpose: To express CasRX and a gRNA
Depositing lab: Jonathan Ploski. Depositing organization: Pennsylvania State University, College of Medicine. Publication: Adeno-associated viral vector resource for the RNA-targeting Cas13d: A comparison of high-fidelity variants, DjCas13d and hfCas13d. Back F, Sandoval A, Vu LM, Hong VM, Bhaskara A, Rodriguez SR, O'Brien JT, Kolber BJ, Kroener S, Ploski JE. Mol Ther Methods Clin Dev. 2025 Aug 20;33(4):101565. doi: 10.1016/j.omtm.2025.101565. eCollection 2025 Dec 11. PubMed 41020266.
Backbone
  Vector backbone: pAAV
  Vector type: AAV
Growth in bacteria
  Bacterial resistance: Ampicillin, 100 μg/mL
  Growth temperature: 37°C
  Growth strain: NEB Stable
  Copy number: High Copy
Gene/Insert
  Gene/Insert name: CasRx (alt name: RfxCas13d)
  gRNA/shRNA sequence: Unspecified
  Species: R. flavefaciens
  Mutation: No
  Promoter: CMV
  Cloning method: Restriction Enzyme; 5′ cloning site Unknown (unknown if destroyed)
Terms and licenses: Academic/Nonprofit Terms; Industry Terms: Not Available to Industry
How to cite: pAAV-U6-DR30(SapI)-CMV-intron-GFP-pA was a gift from Jonathan Ploski (Addgene plasmid # 192493 ; http://n2t.net/addgene:192493 ; RRID:Addgene_192493)
